>Addgene plasmid #145710 | pGBW-m4046751 | addgene full sequence | sequence record 298359 | Addgene NGS Result
GATCTCGATCCCGCGAAATTAATACGACTCACTATAGGGGAATTGTGAGCGGATAACAATTCCCCTCTAG
AAATAATTTTGTTTAACTTTAAGAAGGAGACTCTTCTATGGATTTGTTTATGAGAATCTTCACAATTGGA
ACTGTAACTTTGAAGCAAGGTGAAATCAAGGATGCTACTCCTTCAGATTTTGTTCGCGCTACTGCAACGA
TACCGATACAAGCCTCACTCCCTTTCGGATGGCTTATTGTTGGCGTTGCACTTCTTGCTGTTTTTCAGAG
CGCTTCCAAAATCATAACCCTCAAAAAGAGATGGCAACTAGCACTCTCCAAGGGTGTTCACTTTGTTTGC
AACTTGCTGTTGTTGTTTGTAACAGTTTACTCACACCTTTTGCTCGTTGCTGCTGGCCTTGAAGCCCCTT
TTCTCTATCTTTATGCTTTAGTCTACTTCTTGCAGAGTATAAACTTTGTAAGAATAATAATGAGGCTTTG
GCTTTGCTGGAAATGCCGTTCCAAAAACCCATTACTTTATGATGCCAACTATTTTCTTTGCTGGCATACT
AATTGTTACGACTATTGTATACCTTACAATAGTGTAACTTCTTCAATTGTCATTACTTCAGGTGATGGCA
CAACAAGTCCTATTTCTGAACATGACTACCAGATTGGTGGTTATACTGAAAAATGGGAATCTGGAGTAAA
AGACTGTGTTGTATTACACAGTTACTTCACTTCAGACTATTACCAGCTGTACTCAACTCAATTGAGTACA
GACACTGGTGTTGAACATGTTACCTTCTTCATCTACAATAAAATTGTTGATGAGCCTGAAGAACATGTCC
AAATTCACACAATCGACGGTTCATCCGGAGTTGTTAATCCAGTAATGGAACCAATTTATGATGAACCGAC
GACGACTACTAGCGTGCCTTTGGAGAACCTGTACTTTCAAAGCTGGAGCCATCCGCAGTTTGAAAAATAA
CCGGCTTATCGGTCAGTTTCACCTGATTTACGTAAAAACCCGCTTCGGCGGGTTTTTGCTTTTGGAGGGG
CAGAAAGATGAATGACTGTCCACGACGCTATACCCAAAAGAAAAAGCTTGAGATCCTTTTTTTCTGCGCG
TAATCTGCTGCTTGCAAACAAAAAAACCACCGCTACCAGCGGTGGTTTGTTTGCCGGATCAAGAGCTACC
AACTCTTTTTCCGAAGGTAACTGGCTTCAGCAGAGCGCAGATACCAAATACTGTTCTTCTAGTGTAGCCG
TAGTTAGGCCACCACTTCAAGAACTCTGTAGCACCGCCTACATACCTCGCTCTGCTAATCCTGTTACCAG
TGGCTGCTGCCAGTGGCGATAAGTCGTGTCTTACCGGGTTGGACTCAAGACGATAGTTACCGGATAAGGC
GCAGCGGTCGGGCTGAACGGGGGGTTCGTGCACACAGCCCAGCTTGGAGCGAACGACCTACACCGAACTG
AGATACCTACAGCGTGAGCTATGAGAAAGCGCCACGCTTCCCGAAGGGAGAAAGGCGGACAGGTATCCGG
TAAGCGGCAGGGTCGGAACAGGAGAGCGCACGAGGGAGCTTCCAGGGGGAAACGCCTGGTATCTTTATAG
TCCTGTCGGGTTTCGCCACCTCTGACTTGAGCGTCGATTTTTGTGATGCTCGTCAGGGGGGCGGAGCCTA
TGGAAATTGATCGGGCACGTAAGAGGTTCCAACTTTCACCATAATGAAATAAGATCACTACCGGGCGTAT
TTTTTGAGTTATCGAGATTTTCAGGAGCTAAGGAAGCTAAAATGGAGAAAAAAATCACTGGATATACCAC
CGTTGATATATCCCAATGGCATCGTAAAGAACATTTTGAGGCATTTCAGTCAGTTGCTCAATGTACCTAT
AACCAGACCGTTCAGCTGGATATTACGGCCTTTTTAAAGACCGTAAAGAAAAATAAGCACAAGTTTTATC
CGGCCTTTATTCACATTCTTGCCCGCCTGATGAATGCTCATCCGGAATTTCGTATGGCAATGAAAGACGG
TGAGCTGGTGATATGGGATAGTGTTCACCCTTGTTACACCGTTTTCCATGAGCAAACTGAAACGTTTTCA
TCGCTCTGGAGTGAATACCACGACGATTTCCGGCAGTTTCTACACATATATTCGCAAGATGTGGCGTGTT
ACGGTGAAAACCTGGCCTATTTCCCTAAAGGGTTTATTGAGAATATGTTTTTCGTTTCAGCCAATCCCTG
GGTGAGTTTCACCAGTTTTGATTTAAACGTGGCCAATATGGACAACTTCTTCGCCCCCGTTTTCACCATG
GGCAAATATTATACGCAAGGCGACAAGGTGCTGATGCCGCTGGCGATTCAGGTTCATCATGCCGTTTGTG
ATGGCTTCCATGTCGGCAGAATGCTTAATGAATTACAACAGTACTGCGATGAGTGGCAGGGCGGGGCGTA
ATTTGATATCGAGCTCGCTTGGACTCCTGTTGATAGATCCAGTAATGACCTCAGAACTCCATCTGGATTT
GTTCAGAACGCTCGGTTGCCGCCGGGCGTTTTTTATTGGTCATC
Features (pLannotate 1.2.2; 8 found; start..end, strand, type, name):
     20..38      +  promoter       T7 promoter: promoter for bacteriophage T7 RNA polymerase
     39..63      +  protein_bind   lac operator: The lac repressor binds to the lac operator to inhibit transcription in E. coli. This inhibition can be relieved by adding lactose or isopropyl-β-D-thiogalactopyranoside (IPTG). lac repressor encoded by lacI
     78..100     +  RBS            RBS: efficient ribosome binding site from bacteriophage T7 gene 10 (Olins and Rangwala, 1989)
    108..932     +  CDS            AP3A_SARS2: Experimental evidence at protein level: Swiss-Prot protein existence level 1. Plays a role in virus egress via lysosomal trafficking (PubMed:33157038, PubMed:33422265). Forms homotetrameric ion channels (viroporin) localized at endosomes and lysosomes, that may induce deacidification of lysosomes thereby allowing safe virion egress through lysosomal trafficking (By similarity) (PubMed:33157038, PubMed:33422265). Also blocks formation of autolysosomes through binding and sequestering host TMUB1/HOPS on late endosomes. This prevents fusion of autophagosomes with lysosomes, disrupting autophagy a
   1098..1686    +  rep_origin     ori: high-copy-number ColE1/pMB1/pBR322/pUC origin of replication
   1694..1791    +  promoter       cat promoter: promoter of the E. coli cat gene encoding chloramphenicol acetyltransferase
   1792..2448    +  CDS            cat: CAT_ECOLX - Experimental evidence at protein level: Swiss-Prot protein existence level 1. This enzyme is an effector of chloramphenicol resistance in bacteria. From Escherichia coli. This protein is used as a marker in many commonly used cloning vectors, such as pACYC184.
   2522..2556    +  terminator     lambda t0 terminator: minimal transcription terminator from phage lambda (Scholtissek and Grosse, 1987)
