[The description below was written by a language model from this plasmid's Addgene catalogue record and pLannotate feature annotations shown in this document.]
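Description:
pGBW-m4046751 is a compact bacterial expression plasmid (about 2.6 kb in the sequenced record) built on a minimal synthetic backbone consisting of little more than a replication origin and a selection marker. It is propagated in E. coli through a high-copy ColE1/pUC-type origin and selected with chloramphenicol, resistance being provided by the cat (chloramphenicol acetyltransferase) gene under its native cat promoter, followed by a phage lambda t0 terminator. The record lists DH5alpha as the propagation strain.

The payload is the wild-type SARS-CoV-2 ORF3a coding sequence, which encodes an accessory protein that forms viroporin-type ion channels at endosomes and lysosomes and has been implicated in virion egress and in disrupting host autophagy. Expression is driven by a T7 promoter immediately followed by a lac operator, with the efficient ribosome binding site from T7 gene 10 upstream of the start codon. This arrangement requires a host that supplies T7 RNA polymerase, and the operator allows the lac repressor to hold transcription off until it is relieved by IPTG or lactose. No lacI gene is annotated on the plasmid, so the repressor would have to come from the host. According to the catalogue entry, the backbone supplies a C-terminal StrepII tag preceded by a TEV protease cleavage site, permitting affinity purification followed by tag removal. These elements are not annotated separately in the feature table, although there is unannotated sequence between the ORF3a coding region and the origin. No terminator is annotated downstream of the expression cassette. The construct is intended for inducible recombinant production of ORF3a in E. coli.
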