Addgene plasmid #145710: pGBW-m4046751
Purpose: Bacterial Expression plasmid for SARS-CoV-2 ORF3a protein
Depositing lab: Ginkgo Bioworks & Benjie Chen. Depositing organization: Ginkgo Bioworks.
Backbone
  Vector backbone: ori-013 - marker | cmR
  Backbone size w/o insert (bp): 1462
  Vector type: Bacterial Expression
Growth in bacteria
  Bacterial resistance: Chloramphenicol, 25 μg/mL
  Growth temperature: 30°C
  Growth strain: DH5alpha
  Copy number: High Copy
Gene/Insert
  Gene/Insert name: SARS-CoV-2 ORF3a protein
  Species: Escherichia coli str. K-12 substr. MG1655; Severe acute respiratory syndrome coronavirus 2
  Insert size (bp): 821
  Mutation: wt
  Entrez Gene: ORF3a (a.k.a. GU280_gp03)
  Promoter: Promoter | pT7 ; Operator | lacO ; RBS | T7_rbs ; Start Codon | ATG
  Tag / fusion protein: Cleavable TEV;StrepII (C terminal on backbone)
  Cloning method: Unknown
Resource information
  A portion of this plasmid was derived from a plasmid made by: GinkgoBioworks
Depositor comments: NCBI Reference Sequence: YP_009724391.1
How to cite: pGBW-m4046751 was a gift from Ginkgo Bioworks & Benjie Chen (Addgene plasmid # 145710 ; http://n2t.net/addgene:145710 ; RRID:Addgene_145710)
